Addgene plasmid #75141: pcDNA3-N-Flag-NLRP3 711-1034
Purpose: Expresses N-terminal Flag-tagged amino acids 711-1034 of NLRP3 (the LRR domain) in mammalian cells
Depositing lab: Bruce Beutler. Depositing organization: University of Texas Southwestern Medical Center. Publication: NLRP3 activation and mitosis are mutually exclusive events coordinated by NEK7, a new inflammasome component. Shi H, Wang Y, Li X, Zhan X, Tang M, Fina M, Su L, Pratt D, Bu CH, Hildebrand S, Lyon S, Scott L, Quan J, Sun Q, Russell J, Arnett S, Jurek P, Chen D, Kravchenko VV, Mathison JC, Moresco EM, Monson NL, Ulevitch RJ, Beutler B. Nat Immunol. 2016 Mar;17(3):250-8. doi: 10.1038/ni.3333. Epub 2015 Dec 7. PubMed 26642356.
Backbone
  Vector backbone: pcDNA3
  Backbone size w/o insert (bp): 5446
  Total vector size (bp): 6411
  Vector type: Mammalian Expression
  Selectable markers: Neomycin (select with G418)
Growth in bacteria
  Bacterial resistance: Ampicillin, 100 μg/mL
  Growth temperature: 37°C
  Growth strain: DH5alpha
  Copy number: Unknown
Gene/Insert
  Gene/Insert name: NLR family, pyrin domain containing 3 (alt name: Nlrp3)
  Species: M. musculus (mouse)
  Insert size (bp): 965
  Mutation: fragment encoding amino acids 711-1034
  GenBank ID: NM_145827
  Entrez Gene: Nlrp3 (a.k.a. AGTAVPRL, AII/AVP, Cias1, FCAS, FCU, MWS, Mmig1, NALP3, Pypaf1)
  Promoter: CMV
  Tag / fusion protein: Flag (N terminal on insert)
  Cloning method: Unknown
  Sequencing primers: 5′ CMV-F
Terms and licenses: Academic/Nonprofit Terms; Industry Terms: Not Available to Industry
How to cite: pcDNA3-N-Flag-NLRP3 711-1034 was a gift from Bruce Beutler (Addgene plasmid # 75141 ; http://n2t.net/addgene:75141 ; RRID:Addgene_75141)
