[The description below was written by a language model from this plasmid's Addgene catalogue record and pLannotate feature annotations shown in this document.]
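Description:
pcDNA3-N-Flag-NLRP3 711-1034 is a mammalian expression plasmid built on the pcDNA3 backbone, about 6.4 kb in total, that produces an N-terminally Flag-tagged fragment of mouse NLRP3 covering amino acids 711-1034, which the record identifies as the leucine-rich repeat (LRR) domain. It is propagated in E. coli through a high-copy ColE1/pUC-type origin with ampicillin selection from the β-lactamase gene. It also carries an f1 origin, a standard backbone element that allows single-stranded DNA production. For selection in mammalian cells, an SV40 early promoter drives the neomycin phosphotransferase gene, followed by an SV40 polyadenylation signal, which allows G418 selection of stable transfectants.

The expression cassette uses the human cytomegalovirus immediate-early enhancer and promoter. Downstream lies a short Flag coding segment, which the annotation software matched as a partial 3xFLAG hit, consistent in length with a single epitope. This is followed by the roughly 970 bp Nlrp3 fragment and the bovine growth hormone polyadenylation signal. T7 and SP6 phage promoters flank the insert, as is usual for pcDNA3, and can serve for in vitro transcription or as sequencing primer sites. Several small annotated fragments (HIV-1 LTR, ble, lacI and the lac promoter/operator remnants) appear to be short sequence matches or backbone remnants rather than functional parts.

NLRP3 is the sensor component of the NLRP3 inflammasome. An isolated, epitope-tagged domain of this kind is suited to transient or stable expression followed by anti-Flag detection or immunoprecipitation, for example to map which region of NLRP3 mediates a protein interaction. The associated publication concerns NEK7 as an inflammasome component, but the record does not state the specific experiments in which this construct was used.
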