Features (pLannotate 1.2.2; 22 found; start..end, strand, type, name):
     36..80      -  misc_feature   bom (fragment): basis of mobility region from pBR322
    235..614     +  enhancer       CMV enhancer: human cytomegalovirus immediate early enhancer
    615..818     +  promoter       CMV promoter: human cytomegalovirus (CMV) immediate early promoter
    814..847     +  LTR            5' LTR (truncated) (fragment): truncated 5' long terminal repeat (LTR) from HIV-1
    863..881     +  promoter       T7 promoter: promoter for bacteriophage T7 RNA polymerase
    921..945     +  CDS            3xFLAG (fragment): three tandem FLAG® epitope tags
    961..1929    +  CDS            Nlrp3 (fragment): NLRP3_MOUSE - Also known as Cias1, Mmig1, Nalp3, Pypaf1. Experimental evidence at protein level: Swiss-Prot protein existence level 1. As the sensor component of the NLRP3 inflammasome, plays a crucial role in innate immunity and inflammation. In response to pathogens and other damage-associated signals, initiates the formation of the inflammasome polymeric complex, made of NLRP3, PYCARD and CASP1 (or possibly CASP4/CASP11). Recruitment of proCASP1 to the inflammasome promotes its activation and CASP1-catalyzed IL1B and IL18 maturation and secretion in the extracellular milieu (PubMed:28847925
   1960..1978    -  promoter       SP6 promoter: promoter for bacteriophage SP6 RNA polymerase
   2004..2228    +  polyA_signal   bGH poly(A) signal: bovine growth hormone polyadenylation signal
   2232..2253    +  promoter       SV40 promoter (fragment): SV40 enhancer and early promoter
   2274..2702    +  rep_origin     f1 ori (sequence partly withheld): f1 bacteriophage origin of replication; arrow indicates direction of (+) strand synthesis
   2716..3046    +  promoter       SV40 promoter: SV40 enhancer and early promoter
   3113..3904    +  CDS            neo: KKA2_KLEPN - Also known as kan, nptII. Experimental evidence at protein level: Swiss-Prot protein existence level 1. Resistance to kanamycin, neomycin, paromomycin, ribostamycin, butirosin and gentamicin B. From Klebsiella pneumoniae.
   3928..4086    +  CDS            ble (fragment): BLE_KLEPN - Experimental evidence at protein level: Swiss-Prot protein existence level 1. Binding protein with a strong affinity to the bleomycin family of antibiotics. Binds to CL990; an antimitotic-antibiotic compound. From Klebsiella pneumoniae.
   4081..4202    +  polyA_signal   SV40 poly(A) signal: SV40 polyadenylation signal
   4275..4291    -  protein_bind   lac operator: The lac repressor binds to the lac operator to inhibit transcription in E. coli. This inhibition can be relieved by adding lactose or isopropyl-β-D-thiogalactopyranoside (IPTG). lac repressor encoded by lacI
   4299..4329    -  promoter       lac promoter: promoter for the E. coli lac operon
   4344..4365    -  protein_bind   CAP binding site: CAP binding activates transcription in the presence of cAMP. E. coli catabolite activator protein
   4378..4470    -  CDS            lacI (fragment): lac repressor; lacI; The lac repressor binds to the lac operator to inhibit transcription in E. coli. This inhibition can be relieved by adding lactose or isopropyl-β-D-thiogalactopyranoside (IPTG).
   4653..5241    -  rep_origin     ori: high-copy-number ColE1/pMB1/pBR322/pUC origin of replication
   5412..6272    -  CDS            AmpR: β-lactamase; bla; confers resistance to ampicillin, carbenicillin, and related antibiotics
   6273..6377    -  promoter       AmpR promoter: bla
>Addgene plasmid #75141 | pcDNA3-N-Flag-NLRP3 711-1034 | depositor full sequence | sequence record 148062 | pcDNA3-N-Flag-NLRP3 711-1034 sequence 6408 bps
GACGGATCGGGAGATCTCCCGATCCCCTATGGTCGACTCTCAGTACAATCTGCTCTGATGCCGCATAGTT
AAGCCAGTATCTGCTCCCTGCTTGTGTGTTGGAGGTCGCTGAGTAGTGCGCGAGCAAAATTTAAGCTACA
ACAAGGCAAGGCTTGACCGACAATTGCATGAAGAATCTGCTTAGGGTTAGGCGTTTTGCGCTGCTTCGCG
ATGTACGGGCCAGATATACGCGTTGACATTGATTATTGACTAGTTATTAATAGTAATCAATTACGGGGTC
ATTAGTTCATAGCCCATATATGGAGTTCCGCGTTACATAACTTACGGTAAATGGCCCGCCTGGCTGACCG
CCCAACGACCCCCGCCCATTGACGTCAATAATGACGTATGTTCCCATAGTAACGCCAATAGGGACTTTCC
ATTGACGTCAATGGGTGGACTATTTACGGTAAACTGCCCACTTGGCAGTACATCAAGTGTATCATATGCC
AAGTACGCCCCCTATTGACGTCAATGACGGTAAATGGCCCGCCTGGCATTATGCCCAGTACATGACCTTA
TGGGACTTTCCTACTTGGCAGTACATCTACGTATTAGTCATCGCTATTACCATGGTGATGCGGTTTTGGC
AGTACATCAATGGGCGTGGATAGCGGTTTGACTCACGGGGATTTCCAAGTCTCCACCCCATTGACGTCAA
TGGGAGTTTGTTTTGGCACCAAAATCAACGGGACTTTCCAAAATGTCGTAACAACTCCGCCCCATTGACG
CAAATGGGCGGTAGGCGTGTACGGTGGGAGGTCTATATAAGCAGAGCTCTCTGGCTAACTAGAGAACCCA
CTGCTTACTGGCTTATCGAAATTAATACGACTCACTATAGGGAGACCCAAGCTTGGTACCGAGCTCGGAT
CGCCCACCATGGACTACAAAGACGATGACGATAAAATCGATATCGAATTCGTTGCCTGTTCTTCCAGACT
GGTGAACTGCTGCCTCACTTCTAGCTTCTGCCGTGGTCTCTTCTCAAGTCTAAGCACCAACCGGAGCCTC
ACTGAACTGGACCTCAGTGACAATACTCTGGGAGACCCGGGCATGAGGGTGCTGTGTGAGGCACTCCAGC
ACCCAGGCTGTAACATTCAGAGACTGTGGTTGGGGCGCTGCGGACTGTCCCATCAATGCTGCTTCGACAT
CTCCTCTGTCCTGAGCAGCAGCCAGAAGCTGGTGGAGCTGGACCTCAGTGACAATGCCCTGGGGGACTTT
GGAATCAGATTGCTGTGTGTGGGACTGAAGCACCTGCTCTGCAACCTCCAGAAACTGTGGTTGGTGAGCT
GCTGTCTCACATCCGCGTGTTGTCAGGATCTCGCATTGGTTCTGAGCTCCAACCATTCTCTGACCAGACT
GTACATTGGAGAAAATGCCTTGGGAGACTCAGGAGTCCAAGTTTTGTGTGAAAAGATGAAGGACCCACAG
TGTAACTTGCAGAAGCTGGGGTTGGTGAATTCCGGCCTTACTTCAATCTGTTGTTCAGCTCTGACCTCTG
TGCTCAAAACCAACCAGAACTTCACACACCTCTATCTACGAAGCAATGCCCTTGGAGACACAGGACTCAG
GCTCCTCTGTGAGGGGCTTCTGCACCCGGACTGTAAACTACAGATGCTGGAATTAGACAACTGCAGCCTC
ACCTCACACAGCTGCTGGAATCTCTCCACAATTCTGACCCACAACCACAGCCTTCGGAAGCTGAACCTGG
GCAACAATGATCTTGGCGATCTGTGCGTGGTGACCCTCTGTGAGGTGCTGAAACAGCAGGGCTGCCTCCT
GCAGAGCCTACAGTTGGGTGAAATGTACTTAAATCGTGAAACAAAACGTGCCTTAGAAGCGCTCCAGGAA
GAAAAGCCTGAGCTGACTATAGTCTTCGAGATTTCCTGGTAGCTCGAGCATGCATCTAGAGGGCCCTATT
CTATAGTGTCACCTAAATGCTAGAGCTCGCTGATCAGCCTCGACTGTGCCTTCTAGTTGCCAGCCATCTG
TTGTTTGCCCCTCCCCCGTGCCTTCCTTGACCCTGGAAGGTGCCACTCCCACTGTCCTTTCCTAATAAAA
TGAGGAAATTGCATCGCATTGTCTGAGTAGGTGTCATTCTATTCTGGGGGGTGGGGTGGGGCAGGACAGC
AAGGGGGAGGATTGGGAAGACAATAGCAGGCATGCTGGGGATGCGGTGGGCTCTATGGCTTCTGAGGCGG
AAAGAACCAGCTGGGGCTCTAGGGGGTATCCCC
[124 nt withheld, positions 2274-2397]
C
[32 nt withheld, positions 2399-2430]
CA
[57 nt withheld, positions 2433-2489]
A
[49 nt withheld, positions 2491-2539]
CCTTTGACGTTGGAGTCCACGTTCTTT
[37 nt withheld, positions 2567-2603]
ACCCTATCTCGGTCTATTCTTTTGATTTATAAGGGATTTTGGGGATTTCGGCCTATTGGTTAAAAAATGA
GCTGATTTAACAAAAATTTAACGCGAATTAATTCTGTGGAATGTGTGTCAGTTAGGGTGTGGAAAGTCCC
CAGGCTCCCCAGGCAGGCAGAAGTATGCAAAGCATGCATCTCAATTAGTCAGCAACCAGGTGTGGAAAGT
CCCCAGGCTCCCCAGCAGGCAGAAGTATGCAAAGCATGCATCTCAATTAGTCAGCAACCATAGTCCCGCC
CCTAACTCCGCCCATCCCGCCCCTAACTCCGCCCAGTTCCGCCCATTCTCCGCCCCATGGCTGACTAATT
TTTTTTATTTATGCAGAGGCCGAGGCCGCCTCTGCCTCTGAGCTATTCCAGAAGTAGTGAGGAGGCTTTT
TTGGAGGCCTAGGCTTTTGCAAAAAGCTCCCGGGAGCTTGTATATCCATTTTCGGATCTGATCAAGAGAC
AGGATGAGGATCGTTTCGCATGATTGAACAAGATGGATTGCACGCAGGTTCTCCGGCCGCTTGGGTGGAG
AGGCTATTCGGCTATGACTGGGCACAACAGACAATCGGCTGCTCTGATGCCGCCGTGTTCCGGCTGTCAG
CGCAGGGGCGCCCGGTTCTTTTTGTCAAGACCGACCTGTCCGGTGCCCTGAATGAACTGCAGGACGAGGC
AGCGCGGCTATCGTGGCTGGCCACGACGGGCGTTCCTTGCGCAGCTGTGCTCGACGTTGTCACTGAAGCG
GGAAGGGACTGGCTGCTATTGGGCGAAGTGCCGGGGCAGGATCTCCTGTCATCTCACCTTGCTCCTGCCG
AGAAAGTATCCATCATGGCTGATGCAATGCGGCGGCTGCATACGCTTGATCCGGCTACCTGCCCATTCGA
CCACCAAGCGAAACATCGCATCGAGCGAGCACGTACTCGGATGGAAGCCGGTCTTGTCGATCAGGATGAT
CTGGACGAAGAGCATCAGGGGCTCGCGCCAGCCGAACTGTTCGCCAGGCTCAAGGCGCGCATGCCCGACG
GCGAGGATCTCGTCGTGACCCATGGCGATGCCTGCTTGCCGAATATCATGGTGGAAAATGGCCGCTTTTC
TGGATTCATCGACTGTGGCCGGCTGGGTGTGGCGGACCGCTATCAGGACATAGCGTTGGCTACCCGTGAT
ATTGCTGAAGAGCTTGGCGGCGAATGGGCTGACCGCTTCCTCGTGCTTTACGGTATCGCCGCTCCCGATT
CGCAGCGCATCGCCTTCTATCGCCTTCTTGACGAGTTCTTCTGAGCGGGACTCTGGGGTTCGAAATGACC
GACCAAGCGACGCCCAACCTGCCATCACGAGATTTCGATTCCACCGCCGCCTTCTATGAAAGGTTGGGCT
TCGGAATCGTTTTCCGGGACGCCGGCTGGATGATCCTCCAGCGCGGGGATCTCATGCTGGAGTTCTTCGC
CCACCCCAACTTGTTTATTGCAGCTTATAATGGTTACAAATAAAGCAATAGCATCACAAATTTCACAAAT
AAAGCATTTTTTTCACTGCATTCTAGTTGTGGTTTGTCCAAACTCATCAATGTATCTTATCATGTCTGTA
TACCGTCGACCTCTAGCTAGAGCTTGGCGTAATCATGGTCATAGCTGTTTCCTGTGTGAAATTGTTATCC
GCTCACAATTCCACACAACATACGAGCCGGAAGCATAAAGTGTAAAGCCTGGGGTGCCTAATGAGTGAGC
TAACTCACATTAATTGCGTTGCGCTCACTGCCCGCTTTCCAGTCGGGAAACCTGTCGTGCCAGCTGCATT
AATGAATCGGCCAACGCGCGGGGAGAGGCGGTTTGCGTATTGGGCGCTCTTCCGCTTCCTCGCTCACTGA
CTCGCTGCGCTCGGTCGTTCGGCTGCGGCGAGCGGTATCAGCTCACTCAAAGGCGGTAATACGGTTATCC
ACAGAATCAGGGGATAACGCAGGAAAGAACATGTGAGCAAAAGGCCAGCAAAAGGCCAGGAACCGTAAAA
AGGCCGCGTTGCTGGCGTTTTTCCATAGGCTCCGCCCCCCTGACGAGCATCACAAAAATCGACGCTCAAG
TCAGAGGTGGCGAAACCCGACAGGACTATAAAGATACCAGGCGTTTCCCCCTGGAAGCTCCCTCGTGCGC
TCTCCTGTTCCGACCCTGCCGCTTACCGGATACCTGTCCGCCTTTCTCCCTTCGGGAAGCGTGGCGCTTT
CTCAATGCTCACGCTGTAGGTATCTCAGTTCGGTGTAGGTCGTTCGCTCCAAGCTGGGCTGTGTGCACGA
ACCCCCCGTTCAGCCCGACCGCTGCGCCTTATCCGGTAACTATCGTCTTGAGTCCAACCCGGTAAGACAC
GACTTATCGCCACTGGCAGCAGCCACTGGTAACAGGATTAGCAGAGCGAGGTATGTAGGCGGTGCTACAG
AGTTCTTGAAGTGGTGGCCTAACTACGGCTACACTAGAAGGACAGTATTTGGTATCTGCGCTCTGCTGAA
GCCAGTTACCTTCGGAAAAAGAGTTGGTAGCTCTTGATCCGGCAAACAAACCACCGCTGGTAGCGGTGGT
TTTTTTGTTTGCAAGCAGCAGATTACGCGCAGAAAAAAAGGATCTCAAGAAGATCCTTTGATCTTTTCTA
CGGGGTCTGACGCTCAGTGGAACGAAAACTCACGTTAAGGGATTTTGGTCATGAGATTATCAAAAAGGAT
CTTCACCTAGATCCTTTTAAATTAAAAATGAAGTTTTAAATCAATCTAAAGTATATATGAGTAAACTTGG
TCTGACAGTTACCAATGCTTAATCAGTGAGGCACCTATCTCAGCGATCTGTCTATTTCGTTCATCCATAG
TTGCCTGACTCCCCGTCGTGTAGATAACTACGATACGGGAGGGCTTACCATCTGGCCCCAGTGCTGCAAT
GATACCGCGAGACCCACGCTCACCGGCTCCAGATTTATCAGCAATAAACCAGCCAGCCGGAAGGGCCGAG
CGCAGAAGTGGTCCTGCAACTTTATCCGCCTCCATCCAGTCTATTAATTGTTGCCGGGAAGCTAGAGTAA
GTAGTTCGCCAGTTAATAGTTTGCGCAACGTTGTTGCCATTGCTACAGGCATCGTGGTGTCACGCTCGTC
GTTTGGTATGGCTTCATTCAGCTCCGGTTCCCAACGATCAAGGCGAGTTACATGATCCCCCATGTTGTGC
AAAAAAGCGGTTAGCTCCTTCGGTCCTCCGATCGTTGTCAGAAGTAAGTTGGCCGCAGTGTTATCACTCA
TGGTTATGGCAGCACTGCATAATTCTCTTACTGTCATGCCATCCGTAAGATGCTTTTCTGTGACTGGTGA
GTACTCAACCAAGTCATTCTGAGAATAGTGTATGCGGCGACCGAGTTGCTCTTGCCCGGCGTCAATACGG
GATAATACCGCGCCACATAGCAGAACTTTAAAAGTGCTCATCATTGGAAAACGTTCTTCGGGGCGAAAAC
TCTCAAGGATCTTACCGCTGTTGAGATCCAGTTCGATGTAACCCACTCGTGCACCCAACTGATCTTCAGC
ATCTTTTACTTTCACCAGCGTTTCTGGGTGAGCAAAAACAGGAAGGCAAAATGCCGCAAAAAAGGGAATA
AGGGCGACACGGAAATGTTGAATACTCATACTCTTCCTTTTTCAATATTATTGAAGCATTTATCAGGGTT
ATTGTCTCATGAGCGGATACATATTTGAATGTATTTAGAAAAATAAACAAATAGGGGTTCCGCGCACATT
TCCCCGAAAAGTGCCACCTGACGTC
