>Addgene plasmid #75141 | pcDNA3-N-Flag-NLRP3 711-1034 | addgene partial sequence | sequence record 146571 | CMV-F 5'-CGCAAATGGGCGGTAGGCGTG-3'
ACTAGAGAACCCACTGCTTACTGGCTTATCGAAATTAATACGACTCACTATAGGGAGACCCAAGCTTGGT
ACCGAGCTCGGATCGCCCACCATGGACTACAAAGACGATGACGATAAAATCGATATCGAATTCGTTGCCT
GTTCTTCCAGACTGGTGAACTGCTGCCTCACTTCTAGCTTCTGCCGTGGTCTCTTCTCAAGTCTAAGCAC
CAACCGGAGCCTCACTGAACTGGACCTCAGTGACAATACTCTGGGAGACCCGGGCATGAGGGTGCTGTGT
GAGGCACTCCAGCACCCAGGCTGTAACATTCAGAGACTGTGGTTGGGGCGCTGCGGACTGTCCCATCAAT
GCTGCTTCGACATCTCCTCTGTCCTGAGCAGCAGCCAGAAGCTGGTGGAGCTGGACCTCAGTGACAATGC
CCTGGGGGACTTTGGAATCAGATTGCTGTGTGTGGGACTGAAGCACCTGCTCTGCAACCTCCAGAAACTG
TGGTTGGTGAGCTGCTGTCTCACATCCGCGTGTTGTCAGGATCTCGCATTGGTTCTGAGCTCCAACCATT
CTCTGACCAGACTGTACATTGGAGAAAATGCCTTGGGAGACTCAGGAGTCCAAGTTTTGTGTGAAAAGAT
GAAGGACCCACAGTGTAACTTGCAGAAGCTGGGGTTGGTGAATTCCGGCCTTACTTCAATCTGTTGTTCA
GCTCTGACCTCTGTGCTCAAAACCAACCAGAACTTCACACACCTCTATCTACGAAGCAATGCCCTTGGAG
ACACAGGACTCAGGCTCCTCTGTGAGGGGCTTCTGCACCCGG
