>Addgene plasmid #75141 | pcDNA3-N-Flag-NLRP3 711-1034 | addgene partial sequence | sequence record 148061 | F1ori-R 5'-AGGGAAGAAAGCGAAAGGAG-3'
[61 nt withheld, positions 1-61]
GGGGATACCCCCTAGAGCCCCAGCTGGTTCTTTCCGCCTCAGAAGCCATAGAGCCCACCGCATCCCCAGC
ATGCCTGCTATTGTCTTCCCAATCCTCCCCCTTGCTGTCCTGCCCCACCCCACCCCCCAGAATAGAATGA
CACCTACTCAGACAATGCGATGCAATTTCCTCATTTTATTAGGAAAGGACAGTGGGAGTGGCACCTTCCA
GGGTCAAGGAAGGCACGGGGGAGGGGCAAACAACAGATGGCTGGCAACTAGAAGGCACAGTCGAGGCTGA
TCAGCGAGCTCTAGCATTTAGGTGACACTATAGAATAGGGCCCTCTAGATGCATGCTCGAGCTACCAGGA
AATCTCGAAGACTATAGTCAGCTCAGGCTTTTCTTCCTGGAGCGCTTCTAAGGCACGTTTTGTTTCACGA
TTTAAGTACATTTCACCCAACTGTAGGCTCTGCAGGAGGCAGCCCTGCTGTTTCAGCACCTCACAGAGGG
TCACCACGCACAGATCGCCAAGATCATTGTTGCCCAGGTTCAGCTTCCGAAGGCTGTGGTTGTGGGTCAG
AATTGTGGAGAGATTCCAGCAGCTGTGTGAGGTGAGGCTGCAGTTGTCTAATTCCAGCATCTGTAGTTTA
CAGTCCGGGTGCAGAAGCCCCTCACAGAGGAGCCTGAGTCCTGTGTCTCCAAGGGCATTGCTTCGTAGAT
AGAGGTGTGTGAAGTTCTGGTTGGTTTTGAGCACAGAGGTCAGAGCTGAACAACAGATTGAAGTAAGGCC
GGAATTCACCAACCCCAGCTTCTGCAAGTTACACTGTGGGTCCTTCATCTTTTCACACAAAACTTGGACT
CCTGAGTCTCCCAAGGCATTTTCTCCAATGTACAGTCTGGTCAGAGAATGGTTGGAGCTCA
